>Addgene plasmid #91952 | p404-Grx5-GFP1-10 | depositor full sequence | sequence record 176697 | Full Sequence
GACGAAAGGGCCTCGTGATACGCCTATTTTTATAGGTTAATGTCATGATAATAATGGTTTCTTAGACGTC
AGGTGGCACTTTTCGGGGAAATGTGCGCGGAACCCCTATTTGTTTATTTTTCTAAATACATTCAAATATG
TATCCGCTCATGAGACAATAACCCTGATAAATGCTTCAATAATATTGAAAAAGGAAGAGTATGAGTATTC
AACATTTCCGTGTCGCCCTTATTCCCTTTTTTGCGGCATTTTGCCTTCCTGTTTTTGCTCACCCAGAAAC
GCTGGTGAAAGTAAAAGATGCTGAAGATCAGTTGGGTGCACGAGTGGGTTACATCGAACTGGATCTCAAC
AGCGGTAAGATCCTTGAGAGTTTTCGCCCCGAAGAACGTTTTCCAATGATGAGCACTTTTAAAGTTCTGC
TATGTGGCGCGGTATTATCCCGTATTGACGCCGGGCAAGAGCAACTCGGTCGCCGCATACACTATTCTCA
GAATGACTTGGTTGAGTACTCACCAGTCACAGAAAAGCATCTTACGGATGGCATGACAGTAAGAGAATTA
TGCAGTGCTGCCATAACCATGAGTGATAACACTGCGGCCAACTTACTTCTGACAACGATCGGAGGACCGA
AGGAGCTAACCGCTTTTTTGCACAACATGGGGGATCATGTAACTCGCCTTGATCGTTGGGAACCGGAGCT
GAATGAAGCCATACCAAACGACGAGCGTGACACCACGATGCCTGTAGCAATGGCAACAACGTTGCGCAAA
CTATTAACTGGCGAACTACTTACTCTAGCTTCCCGGCAACAATTAATAGACTGGATGGAGGCGGATAAAG
TTGCAGGACCACTTCTGCGCTCGGCCCTTCCGGCTGGCTGGTTTATTGCTGATAAATCTGGAGCCGGTGA
GCGTGGGTCTCGCGGTATCATTGCAGCACTGGGGCCAGATGGTAAGCCCTCCCGTATCGTAGTTATCTAC
ACGACGGGGAGTCAGGCAACTATGGATGAACGAAATAGACAGATCGCTGAGATAGGTGCCTCACTGATTA
AGCATTGGTAACTGTCAGACCAAGTTTACTCATATATACTTTAGATTGATTTAAAACTTCATTTTTAATT
TAAAAGGATCTAGGTGAAGATCCTTTTTGATAATCTCATGACCAAAATCCCTTAACGTGAGTTTTCGTTC
CACTGAGCGTCAGACCCCGTAGAAAAGATCAAAGGATCTTCTTGAGATCCTTTTTTTCTGCGCGTAATCT
GCTGCTTGCAAACAAAAAAACCACCGCTACCAGCGGTGGTTTGTTTGCCGGATCAAGAGCTACCAACTCT
TTTTCCGAAGGTAACTGGCTTCAGCAGAGCGCAGATACCAAATACTGTCCTTCTAGTGTAGCCGTAGTTA
GGCCACCACTTCAAGAACTCTGTAGCACCGCCTACATACCTCGCTCTGCTAATCCTGTTACCAGTGGCTG
CTGCCAGTGGCGATAAGTCGTGTCTTACCGGGTTGGACTCAAGACGATAGTTACCGGATAAGGCGCAGCG
GTCGGGCTGAACGGGGGGTTCGTGCACACAGCCCAGCTTGGAGCGAACGACCTACACCGAACTGAGATAC
CTACAGCGTGAGCTATGAGAAAGCGCCACGCTTCCCGAAGGGAGAAAGGCGGACAGGTATCCGGTAAGCG
GCAGGGTCGGAACAGGAGAGCGCACGAGGGAGCTTCCAGGGGGAAACGCCTGGTATCTTTATAGTCCTGT
CGGGTTTCGCCACCTCTGACTTGAGCGTCGATTTTTGTGATGCTCGTCAGGGGGGCGGAGCCTATGGAAA
AACGCCAGCAACGCGGCCTTTTTACGGTTCCTGGCCTTTTGCTGGCCTTTTGCTCACATGTTCTTTCCTG
CGTTATCCCCTGATTCTGTGGATAACCGTATTACCGCCTTTGAGTGAGCTGATACCGCTCGCCGCAGCCG
AACGACCGAGCGCAGCGAGTCAGTGAGCGAGGAAGCGGAAGAGCGCCCAATACGCAAACCGCCTCTCCCC
GCGCGTTGGCCGATTCATTAATGCAGCTGGCACGACAGGTTTCCCGACTGGAAAGCGGGCAGTGAGCGCA
ACGCAATTAATGTGAGTTACCTCACTCATTAGGCACCCCAGGCTTTACACTTTATGCTTCCGGCTCCTAT
GTTGTGTGGAATTGTGAGCGGATAACAATTTCACACAGGAAACAGCTATGACCATGATTACGCCAAGCGC
GCAATTAACCCTCACTAAAGGGAACAAAAGCTGGAGCTCCAGTATAGCGACCAGCATTCACATACGATTG
ACGCATGATATTACTTTCTGCGCACTTAACTTCGCATCTGGGCAGATGATGTCGAGGCGAAAAAAAATAT
AAATCACGCTAACATTTGATTAAAATAGAACAACTACAATATAAAAAAACTATACAAATGACAAGTTCTT
GAAAACAAGAATCTTTTTATTGTCAGTACTGATTAGAAAAACCTAGGGGCAGGGCATGCTCATGTAGAGC
GCCTGCCGCTCGCCGTCCGAGGCGGTGCCGTCGTACAGGGCGGTGTCCAGGCCGCAGAGGGTGAACCCCA
TCCGCCGGTACGCGTGGATCGCCGGTGCGTTGACGTTGGTGACCTCCAGCCAGAGGTGCCCGGCGCCCCG
CTCGCCGGCGAACTCCGTCGCGAGCCCCATCAACGCGCGCCCGACCCCGTGCCCCCGGTGCTCCGGGGCG
ACCTCGATGTCCTCGACGGTCAGCCGGCGGTTCCACGCCGAGTACGAGATGACCACGAAGCCCGCCAGGT
CGCCGTCGTCCCCGTACGCGACGAACGTCCGGGAGTCCGGGTCGCCGTCCTCCCCGTCGTCCGATTCGTC
GTCCGATTCGTCGTCGGGGAACACCTTGGTCAGGGGCGGGTCCACCGGCACCTCCCGCAGGGTGAAGCCG
TCCCCGGTGGCGGTGACGCGGAAGACGGTGTCGGTGGTGAAGGACCCATCCAGTGCCTCGATGGCCTCGG
CGTCCCCCGGGACACTGGTGCGGTACCGGTAAGCCGTGTCGTCAAGAGTGGTCATGGTTGTTTATGTTCG
GATGTGATGTGAGAACTGTATCCTAGCAAGATTTTAAAAGGAAGTATATGAAAGAAGAACCTCAGTGGCA
AATCCTAACCTTTTATATTTCTCTACAGGGGCGCGGCGTGGGGACAATTCAACGCGTCTGTGAGGGGAGC
GTTTCCCTGCTCGCAGGTCTGCAGCGAGGAGCCGTAATTTTTGCTTCGCGCCGTGCGGCCATCAAAATGT
ATGGATGCAAATGATTATACATGGGGATGTATGGGCTAAATGTACGGGCGACAGTCACATCATGCCCCTG
AGCTGCGCACGTCAAGACTGTCAAGGAGGGTATTCTGGGCCTCCATGTCGAGCTCAGTTTATCATTATCA
ATACTCGCCATTTCAAAGAATACGTAAATAATTAATAGTAGTGATTTTCCTAACTTTATTTAGTCAAAAA
ATTAGCCTTTTAATTCTGCTGTAACCCGTACATGCCCAAAATAGGGGGCGGGTTACACAGAATATATAAC
ATCGTAGGTGTCTGGGTGAACAGTTTATTCCTGGCATCCACTAAATATAATGGAGCCCGCTTTTTAAGCT
GGCATCCAGAAAAAAAAAGAATCCCAGCACCAAAATATTGTTTTCTTCACCAACCATCAGTTCATAGGTC
CATTCTCTTAGCGCAACTACAGAGAACAGGGGCACAAACAGGCAAAAAACGGGCACAACCTCAATGGAGT
GATGCAACCTGCCTGGAGTAAATGATGACACAAGGCAATTGACCCACGCATGTATCTATCTCATTTTCTT
ACACCTTCTATTACCTTCTGCTCTCTCTGATTTGGAAAAAGCTGAAAAAAAAGGTTGAAACCAGTTCCCT
GAAATTATTCCCCTACTTGACTAATAAGTATATAAAGACGGTAGGTATTGATTGTAATTCTGTAAATCTA
TTTCTTAAACTTCTTAAATTCTACTTTTATAGTTAGTCTTTTTTTTAGTTTTAAAACACCAGAACTTAGT
TTCGACGGATTCTAGAACTAGTATGTTTCTCCCAAAATTCAATCCCATAAGGTCATTTTCCCCCATCCTC
CGGGCTAAGACTCTTCTTCGTTACCAAAATCGGATGTATTTGAGCACAGAGATAAGAAAAGCTATTGAAG
ATGCCATCGAATCGGCTCCAGTGGTTCTTTTCATGAAAGGTACTCCTGAATTTCCCAAGTGTGGATTTTC
AAGAGCAACCATTGGATTATTAGGAAATCAAGGCGTTGACCCGGCCAAATTTGCGGCTTATAATGTTTTA
GAAGACCCAGAGCTACGTGAAGGTATCAAAGAGTTTTCAGAATGGCCAACTATTCCACAGTTATATGTAA
ACAAAGAATTCATTGGTGGATGTGATGTTATTACAAGTATGGCACGCTCTGGTGAATTGGCCGATTTGCT
AGAAGAGGCACAGGCATTGGTACCTGAAGAAGAAGAAGAAACCAAAGATCGTGGATCCTACCCATACGAT
GTTCCAGATTACGCTGAATTCGGTGGTGGTTCTGGCGGAGGTTCAATGTCTAAAGGTGAAGAATTGTTTA
CTGGTGTTGTTCCAATTTTGGTTGAATTGGATGGTGATGTTAATGGTCATAAATTTTCTGTTAGAGGTGA
AGGTGAAGGTGATGCTACTATTGGTAAATTGACTTTGAAATTTATTTGTACTACTGGTAAATTGCCAGTT
CCATGGCCAACTTTGGTTACTACTTTGACTTATGGTGTTCAATGTTTTTCTAGATATCCAGATCATATGA
AACAACATGATTTTTTTAAATCTGCTATGCCAGAAGGTTATGTTCAAGAAAGAACTATTTCTTTTAAAGA
TGATGGTAAATATAAAACTAGAGCTGTTGTTAAATTTGAAGGTGATACTTTGGTTAATAGAATTGAATTG
AAAGGTACTGATTTTAAAGAAGATGGTAATATTTTGGGTCATAAATTGGAATATAATTTTAATTCTCATA
ATGTTTATATTACTGCTGATAAACAAAAAAATGGTATTAAAGCTAATTTTACTGTTAGACATAATGTTGA
AGATGGTTCTGTTCAATTGGCTGATCATTATCAACAAAATACTCCAATTGGTGATGGTCCAGTTTTGTTG
CCAGATAATCATTATTTGTCTACTCAAACTGTTTTGTCTAAAGATCCAAATGAAAAATAACTCGAGTCAT
GTAATTAGTTATGTCACGCTTACATTCACGCCCTCCCCCCACATCCGCTCTAACCGAAAAGGAAGGAGTT
AGACAACCTGAAGTCTAGGTCCCTATTTATTTTTTTATAGTTATGTTAGTATTAAGAACGTTATTTATAT
TTCAAATTTTTCTTTTTTTTCTGTACAGACGCGTGTACGCATGTAACATTATACTGAAAACCTTGCTTGA
GAAGGTTTTGGGACGCTCGAAGGCTTTAATTTGCGGCCGGTACCCAATTCGCCCTATAGTGAGTCGTATT
ACGCGCGCTCACTGGCCGTCGTTTTACAACGTCGTGACTGGGAAAACCCTGGCGTTACCCAACTTAATCG
CCTTGCAGCACATCCCCCTTTCGCCAGCTGGCGTAATAGCGAAGAGGCCCGCACCGATCGCCCTTCCCAA
CAGTTGCGCAGCCTGAATGGCGAATGGCGCG
[124 nt withheld, positions 5702-5825]
C
[91 nt withheld, positions 5827-5917]
A
[49 nt withheld, positions 5919-5967]
CCTTTGACGTTGGAGTCCACGTTCTTT
[37 nt withheld, positions 5995-6031]
ACCCTATCTCGGTCTATTCTTTTGATTTATAAGGGATTTTGCCGATTTCGGCCTATTGGTTAAAAAATGA
GCTGATTTAACAAAAATTTAACGCGAATTTTAACAAAATATTAACGTTTACAATTTCCTGATGCGGTATT
TTCTCCTTACGCATCTGTGCGGTATTTCACACCGCATAGGCAAGTGCACAAACAATACTTAAATAAATAC
TACTCAGTAATAACCTATTTCTTAGCATTTTTGACGAAATTTGCTATTTTGTTAGAGTCTTTTACACCAT
TTGTCTCCACACCTCCGCTTACATCAACACCAATAACGCCATTTAATCTAAGCGCATCACCAACATTTTC
TGGCGTCAGTCCACCAGCTAACATAAAATGTAAGCTTTCGGGGCTCTCTTGCCTTCCAACCCAGTCAGAA
ATCGAGTTCCAATCCAAAAGTTCACCTGTCCCACCTGCTTCTGAATCAAACAAGGGAATAAACGAATGAG
GTTTCTGTGAAGCTGCACTGAGTAGTATGTTGCAGTCTTTTGGAAATACGAGTCTTTTAATAACTGGCAA
ACCGAGGAACTCTTGGTATTCTTGCCACGACTCATCTCCATGCAGTTGGACGATATCAATGCCGTAATCA
TTGACCAGAGCCAAAACATCCTCCTTAGGTTGATTACGAAACACGCCAACCAAGTATTTCGGAGTGCCTG
AACTATTTTTATATGCTTTTACAAGACTTGAAATTTTCCTTGCAATAACCGGGTCAATTGTTCTCTTTCT
ATTGGGCACACATATAATACCCAGCAAGTCAGCATCGGAATCTAGAGCACATTCTGCGGCCTCTGTGCTC
TGCAAGCCGCAAACTTTCACCAATGGACCAGAACTACCTGTGAAATTAATAACAGACATACTCCAAGCTG
CCTTTGTGTGCTTAATCACGTATACTCACGTGCTCAATAGTCACCAATGCCCTCCCTCTTGGCCCTCTCC
TTTTCTTTTTTCGACCGAATTAATTCTTAATCGGCAAAAAAAGAAAAGCTCCGGATCAAGATTGTACGTA
AGGTGACAAGCTATTTTTCAATAAAGAATATCTTCCACTACTGCCATCTGGCGTCATAACTGCAAAGTAC
ACATATATTACGATGCTGTCTATTAAATGCTTCCTATATTATATATATAGTAATGTCGTTTATGGTGCAC
TCTCAGTACAATCTGCTCTGATGCCGCATAGTTAAGCCAGCCCCGACACCCGCCAACACCCGCTGACGCG
CCCTGACGGGCTTGTCTGCTCCCGGCATCCGCTTACAGACAAGCTGTGACCGTCTCCGGGAGCTGCATGT
GTCAGAGGTTTTCACCGTCATCACCGAAACGCGCGA
Features (pLannotate 1.2.2; 24 found; start..end, strand, type, name):
     96..200     +  promoter       AmpR promoter: bla
    201..1061    +  CDS            AmpR: β-lactamase; bla; confers resistance to ampicillin, carbenicillin, and related antibiotics
   1232..1820    +  rep_origin     ori: high-copy-number ColE1/pMB1/pBR322/pUC origin of replication
   2003..2095    +  CDS            lacI (fragment): lac repressor; lacI; The lac repressor binds to the lac operator to inhibit transcription in E. coli. This inhibition can be relieved by adding lactose or isopropyl-β-D-thiogalactopyranoside (IPTG).
   2108..2129    +  protein_bind   CAP binding site: CAP binding activates transcription in the presence of cAMP. E. coli catabolite activator protein
   2144..2174    +  promoter       lac promoter: promoter for the E. coli lac operon
   2182..2198    +  protein_bind   lac operator: The lac repressor binds to the lac operator to inhibit transcription in E. coli. This inhibition can be relieved by adding lactose or isopropyl-β-D-thiogalactopyranoside (IPTG). lac repressor encoded by lacI
   2243..2261    +  promoter       T3 promoter: promoter for bacteriophage T3 RNA polymerase
   2280..2477    -  terminator     TEF terminator: Ashbya gossypii TEF terminator
   2495..3065    -  CDS            NrsR (fragment): nourseothricin acetyltransferase; Streptomyces noursei nat1; confers resistance to nourseothricin
   3066..3409    -  promoter       TEF promoter: Ashbya gossypii TEF promoter
   3422..4065    +  promoter       GAP promoter: S. cerevisiae TDH3; promoter for glyceraldehyde-3-phosphate dehydrogenase
   4083..4532    +  CDS            GRX5: GLRX5_YEAST - Experimental evidence at protein level: Swiss-Prot protein existence level 1. Monothiol glutaredoxin involved in mitochondrial iron-sulfur (Fe/S) cluster transfer (PubMed:11950925, PubMed:12730244, PubMed:23615440). Receives 2Fe/2S clusters from scaffold protein ISU1 and mediates their transfer to apoproteins, to the 4Fe/FS cluster biosynthesis machinery, or export from mitochondrion (PubMed:27532773, PubMed:23615440). From Saccharomyces cerevisiae (strain ATCC 204508 / S288c) (Baker's yeast).
   4539..4565    +  CDS            3xHA (fragment): three tandem HA epitope tags
   4596..5237    +  CDS            Enhanced Cyan-Emitting GFP (fragment): Enhanced Cyan-Emitting GFP is a basic (constitutively fluorescent) cyan fluorescent protein published in 2002, derived from Aequorea victoria.
   5247..5494    +  terminator     CYC1 terminator: S. cerevisiae CYC1; transcription terminator for CYC1
   5513..5531    -  promoter       T7 promoter: promoter for bacteriophage T7 RNA polymerase
   5539..5694    +  CDS            lacZα (fragment): LacZα fragment of β-galactosidase; lacZ fragment
   5702..6157    +  rep_origin     f1 ori (sequence partly withheld): f1 bacteriophage origin of replication; arrow indicates direction of (+) strand synthesis
   6158..6209    -  misc_feature   bom (fragment): basis of mobility region from pBR322
   6256..6930    -  CDS            TRP1: phosphoribosylanthranilate isomerase, required for tryptophan biosynthesis; S. cerevisiae TRP1; yeast auxotrophic marker
   6931..7211    -  promoter       TRP1 promoter: S. cerevisiae TRP1
   7212..7261    -  misc_feature   bom (fragment): basis of mobility region from pBR322
   7363..1       -  CDS            rop (fragment) (across the origin): Rop protein, which maintains plasmids at low copy number; rop
