[The description below was written by a language model from this plasmid's Addgene catalogue record and pLannotate feature annotations shown in this document.]
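Description:
p404-Grx5-GFP1-10 is a yeast expression plasmid built on the p404TDH3 backbone. The feature table shows no yeast replication origin (no 2μ or CEN/ARS element), which fits an integrating design of the pRS404 type, although the record does not state this explicitly. In E. coli it is maintained at high copy through a ColE1/pUC-type origin with ampicillin resistance from β-lactamase, and an f1 origin is also present. Two yeast markers are available: the TRP1 gene under its own promoter for tryptophan prototrophy, and a nourseothricin (clonNAT) resistance cassette in which nourseothricin acetyltransferase is flanked by the Ashbya gossypii TEF promoter and terminator. Remnants of the cloning backbone are also annotated, including lac promoter/operator elements, a lacZα fragment, and T3 and T7 promoters.

The payload is a fusion driven by the strong constitutive GAP (TDH3) promoter and terminated by the CYC1 terminator. It consists of S. cerevisiae GRX5, a mitochondrial monothiol glutaredoxin, followed by a short stretch annotated as a fragment of an HA epitope tag and then a truncated GFP-family coding sequence. The annotation software labels this last part as a fragment of a cyan GFP variant, but per the record it corresponds to GFP1-10, the large non-fluorescent portion of split GFP, which was made synthetically. Grx5 carries GFP1-10 into the mitochondrial matrix, where fluorescence should be reconstituted only if a protein bearing the complementary GFP11 strand reaches the same compartment. The associated work concerns import of misfolded cytosolic proteins into mitochondria, so the construct serves as the matrix-localized detector half of a split-GFP import assay.
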