Addgene plasmid #91952: p404-Grx5-GFP1-10
Purpose: Expresses GFP1-10 in the mitochondrial matrix
Depositing lab: Rong Li. Depositing organization: Johns Hopkins University and School of Medicine. Publication: Cytosolic proteostasis through importing of misfolded proteins into mitochondria. Ruan L, Zhou C, Jin E, Kucharavy A, Zhang Y, Wen Z, Florens L, Li R. Nature. 2017 Mar 16;543(7645):443-446. doi: 10.1038/nature21695. Epub 2017 Mar 1. PubMed 28241148.
Backbone
  Vector backbone: p404TDH3
  Backbone manufacturer: PMID: 7737504
  Vector type: Yeast Expression
  Selectable markers: CloNat/Amp/TRP
Growth in bacteria
  Bacterial resistance: Ampicillin, 100 μg/mL
  Growth temperature: 37°C
  Growth strain: DH5alpha
  Copy number: High Copy
Gene/Insert
  Gene/Insert name: Grx5-GFP1-10
  Species: S. cerevisiae (budding yeast)
  Promoter: GAP
  Cloning method: Restriction Enzyme; 5′ cloning site SpeI (unknown if destroyed); 3′ cloning site BamHI (unknown if destroyed)
Terms and licenses: Academic/Nonprofit Terms; Industry Terms: Not Available to Industry
Depositor comments: Split GFP was synthesized using gBlocks based on these references: Stephanie Cabantous et al., 2005 Nature Methods and Christine J. Smoyer et al. 2016 JCB.
How to cite: p404-Grx5-GFP1-10 was a gift from Rong Li (Addgene plasmid # 91952 ; http://n2t.net/addgene:91952 ; RRID:Addgene_91952)
