>Addgene plasmid #91952 | p404-Grx5-GFP1-10 | addgene partial sequence | sequence record 180669 | Addgene Partial NGS Result
GGTTGTTTATGTTCGGATGTGATGTGAGAACTGTATCCTAGCAAGATTTTAAAAGGAAGTATATGAAAGA
AGAACCTCAGTGGCAAATCCTAACCTTTTATATTTCTCTACAGGGGCGCGGCGTGGGGACAATTCAACGC
GTCTGTGAGGGGAGCGTTTCCCTGCTCGCAGGTCTGCAGCGAGGAGCCGTAATTTTTGCTTCGCGCCGTG
CGGCCATCAAAATGTATGGATGCAAATGATTATACATGGGGATGTATGGGCTAAATGTACGGGCGACAGT
CACATCATGCCCCTGAGCTGCGCACGTCAAGACTGTCAAGGAGGGTATTCTGGGCCTCCATGTCGAGCTC
AGTTTATCATTATCAATACTCGCCATTTCAAAGAATACGTAAATAATTAATAGTAGTGATTTTCCTAACT
TTATTTAGTCAAAAAATTAGCCTTTTAATTCTGCTGTAACCCGTACATGCCCAAAATAGGGGGCGGGTTA
CACAGAATATATAACATCGTAGGTGTCTGGGTGAACAGTTTATTCCTGGCATCCACTAAATATAATGGAG
CCCGCTTTTTAAGCTGGCATCCAGAAAAAAAAAGAATCCCAGCACCAAAATATTGTTTTCTTCACCAACC
ATCAGTTCATAGGTCCATTCTCTTAGCGCAACTACAGAGAACAGGGGCACAAACAGGCAAAAAACGGGCA
CAACCTCAATGGAGTGATGCAACCTGCCTGGAGTAAATGATGACACAAGGCAATTGACCCACGCATGTAT
CTATCTCATTTTCTTACACCTTCTATTACCTTCTGCTCTCTCTGATTTGGAAAAAGCTGAAAAAAAAGGT
TGAAACCAGTTCCCTGAAATTATTCCCCTACTTGACTAATAAGTATATAAAGACGGTAGGTATTGATTGT
AATTCTGTAAATCTATTTCTTAAACTTCTTAAATTCTACTTTTATAGTTAGTCTTTTTTTTAGTTTTAAA
ACACCAGAACTTAGTTTCGACGGATTCTAGAACTAGTATGTTTCTCCCAAAATTCAATCCCATAAGGTCA
TTTTCCCCCATCCTCCGGGCTAAGACTCTTCTTCGTTACCAAAATCGGATGTATTTGAGCACAGAGATAA
GAAAAGCTATTGAAGATGCCATCGAATCGGCTCCAGTGGTTCTTTTCATGAAAGGTACTCCTGAATTTCC
CAAGTGTGGATTTTCAAGAGCAACCATTGGATTATTAGGAAATCAAGGCGTTGAGCCGGCCAAATTTGCG
GCTTATAATGTTTTAGAAGACCCAGAGCTACGTGAAGGTATCAAAGAGTTTTCAGAATGGCCAACTATTC
CACAGTTATATGTAAACAAAGAATTCATTGGTGGATGTGATGTTATTACAAGTATGGCACGCTCTGGTGA
ATTGGCCGATTTGCTAGAAGAGGCACAGGCATTGGTACCTGAAGAAGAAGAAGAAACCAAAGATCGTGGA
TCCTACCCATACGATGTTCCAGATTACGCTGAATTCGGTGGTGGTTCTGGCGGAGGTTCAATGTCTAAAG
GTGAAGAATTGTTTACTGGTGTTGTTCCAATTTTGGTTGAATTGGATGGTGATGTTAATGGTCATAAATT
TTCTGTTAGAGGTGAAGGTGAAGGTGATGCTACTATTGGTAAATTGACTTTGAAATTTATTTGTACTACT
GGTAAATTGCCAGTTCCATGGCCAACTTTGGTTACTACTTTGACTTATGGTGTTCAATGTTTTTCTAGAT
ATCCAGATCATATGAAACAACATGATTTTTTTAAATCTGCTATGCCAGAAGGTTATGTTCAAGAAAGAAC
TATTTCTTTTAAAGATGATGGTAAATATAAAACTAGAGCTGTTGTTAAATTTGAAGGTGATACTTTGGTT
AATAGAATTGAATTGAAAGGTACTGATTTTAAAGAAGATGGTAATATTTTGGGTCATAAATTGGAATATA
ATTTTAATTCTCATAATGTTTATATTACTGCTGATAAACAAAAAAATGGTATTAAAGCTAATTTTACTGT
TAGACATAATGTTGAAGATGGTTCTGTTCAATTGGCTGATCATTATCAACAAAATACTCCAATTGGTGAT
GGTCCAGTTTTGTTGCCAGATAATCATTATTTGTCTACTCAAACTGTTTTGTCTAAAGATCCAAATGAAA
AATAACTCGAGTCATGTAATTAGTTATGTCACGCTTACATTCACGCCCTCCCCCCACATCCGCTCTAACC
GAAAAGGAAGGAGTTAGACAACCTGAAGTCTAGGTCCCTATTTATTTTTTTATAGTTATGTTAGTATTAA
GAACGTTATTTATATTTCAAATTTTTCTTTTTTTTCTGTACAGACGCGTGTACGCATGTAACATTATACT
GAAAACCTTGCTTGAGAAGGTTTTGGGACGCTCGAAGGCTTTAATTTGCGGCCGGTACCCAATTCGCCCT
ATAGTGAGTCGTATTACGCGCGCTCACTGGCCGTCGTTTTACAACGTCGTGACTGGGAAAACCCTGGCGT
TACCCAACTTAATCGCCTTGCAGCACATCCCCCTTTCGCCAGCTGGCGTAATAGCGAAGAGGCCCGCACC
GATCGCCCTTCCCAACAGTTGCGCAGCCTGAATGGCGAATGG
[124 nt withheld, positions 2633-2756]
C
[91 nt withheld, positions 2758-2848]
A
[49 nt withheld, positions 2850-2898]
CCTTTGACGTTGGAGTCCACGTTCTTT
[37 nt withheld, positions 2926-2962]
ACCCTATCTCGGTCTATTCTTTTGATTTATAAGGGATTTTGCCGATTTCGGCCTATTGGTTAAAAAATGA
GCTGATTTAACAAAAATTTAACGCGAATTTTAACAAAATATTAACGCTTACAATTTCCTGATGCGGTATT
TTCTCCTTACGCATCTGTGCGGTATTTCACACCGCATAGATCGGCAAGTGCACAAACAATACTTAAATAA
ATACTACTCAGTAATAACCTATTTCTTAGCATTTTTGACGAAATTTGCTATTTTGTTAGAGTCTTTTACA
CCATTTGTCTCCACACCTCCGCTTACATCAACACCAATAACGCCATTTAATCTAAGCGCATCACCAACAT
TTTCTGGCGTCAGTCCACCAGCTAACATAAAATGTAAGCTTTCGGGGCTCTCTTGCCTTCCAACCCAGTC
AGAAATCGAGTTCCAATCCAAAAGTTCACCTGTCCCACCTGCTTCTGAATCAAACAAGGGAATAAACGAA
TGAGGTTTCTGTGAAGCTGCACTGAGTAGTATGTTGCAGTCTTTTGGAAATACGAGTCTTTTAATAACTG
GCAAACCGAGGAACTCTTGGTATTCTTGCCACGACTCATCTCCATGCAGTTGGACGATATCAATGCCGTA
ATCATTGACCAGAGCCAAAACATCCTCCTTAGGTTGATTACGAAACACGCCAACCAAGTATTTCGGAGTG
CCTGAACTATTTTTATATGCTTTTACAAGACTTGAAATTTTCCTTGCAATAACCGGGTCAATTGTTCTCT
TTCTATTGGGCACACATATAATACCCAGCAAGTCAGCATCGGAATCTAGAGCACATTCTGCGGCCTCTGT
GCTCTGCAAGCCGCAAACTTTCACCAATGGACCAGAACTACCTGTGAAATTAATAACAGACATACTCCAA
GCTGCCTTTGTGTGCTTAATCACGTATACTCACGTGCTCAATAGTCACCAATGCCCTCCCTCTTGGCCCT
CTCCTTTTCTTTTTTCGACCGAATTAATTCTTAATCGGCAAAAAAAGAAAAGCTCCGGATCAAGATTGTA
CGTAAGGTGACAAGCTATTTTTCAATAAAGAATATCTTCCACTACTGCCATCTGGCGTCATAACTGCAAA
GTACACATATATTACGATGCTGTTCTATTAAATGCTTCCTATATTATATATATAGTAATGTCGTTGATCT
ATGGTGCACTCTCAGTACAATCTGCTCTGATGCCGCATAGTTAAGCCAGCCCCGACACCCGCCAACACCC
GCTGACGCGCCCTGACGGGCTTGTCTGCTCCCGGCATCCGCTTACAGACAAGCTGTGACCGTCTCCGGGA
GCTGCATGTGTCAGAGGTTTTCACCGTCATCACCGAAACGCGCGAGACGAAAGGGCCTCGTGATACGCCT
ATTTTTATAGGTTAATGTCATGATAATAATGGTTTCTTAGACGTCAGGTGGCACTTTTCGGGGAAATGTG
CGCGGAACCCCTATTTGTTTATTTTTCTAAATACATTCAAATATGTATCCGCTCATGAGACAATAACCCT
GATAAATGCTTCAATAATATTGAAAAAGGAAGAGTATGAGTATTCAACATTTCCGTGTCGCCCTTATTCC
CTTTTTTGCGGCATTTTGCCTTCCTGTTTTTGCTCACCCAGAAACGCTGGTGAAAGTAAAAGATGCTGAA
GATCAGTTGGGTGCACGAGTGGGTTACATCGAACTGGATCTCAACAGCGGTAAGATCCTTGAGAGTTTTC
GCCCCGAAGAACGTTTTCCAATGATGAGCACTTTTAAAGTTCTGCTATGTGGCGCGGTATTATCCCGTAT
TGACGCCGGGCAAGAGCAACTCGGTCGCCGCATACACTATTCTCAGAATGACTTGGTTGAGTACTCACCA
GTCACAGAAAAGCATCTTACGGATGGCATGACAGTAAGAGAATTATGCAGTGCTGCCATAACCATGAGTG
ATAACACTGCGGCCAACTTACTTCTGACAACGATCGGAGGACCGAAGGAGCTAACCGCTTTTTTGCACAA
CATGGGGGATCATGTAACTCGCCTTGATCGTTGGGAACCGGAGCTGAATGAAGCCATACCAAACGACGAG
CGTGACACCACGATGCCTGTAGCAATGGCAACAACGTTGCGCAAACTATTAACTGGCGAACTACTTACTC
TAGCTTCCCGGCAACAATTAATAGACTGGATGGAGGCGGATAAAGTTGCAGGACCACTTCTGCGCTCGGC
CCTTCCGGCTGGCTGGTTTATTGCTGATAAATCTGGAGCCGGTGAGCGTGGGTCTCGCGGTATCATTGCA
GCACTGGGGCCAGATGGTAAGCCCTCCCGTATCGTAGTTATCTACACGACGGGGAGTCAGGCAACTATGG
ATGAACGAAATAGACAGATCGCTGAGATAGGTGCCTCACTGATTAAGCATTGGTAACTGTCAGACCAAGT
TTACTCATATATACTTTAGATTGATTTAAAACTTCATTTTTAATTTAAAAGGATCTAGGTGAAGATCCTT
TTTGATAATCTCATGACCAAAATCCCTTAACGTGAGTTTTCGTTCCACTGAGCGTCAGACCCCGTAGAAA
AGATCAAAGGATCTTCTTGAGATCCTTTTTTTCTGCGCGTAATCTGCTGCTTGCAAACAAAAAAACCACC
GCTACCAGCGGTGGTTTGTTTGCCGGATCAAGAGCTACCAACTCTTTTTCCGAAGGTAACTGGCTTCAGC
AGAGCGCAGATACCAAATACTGTTCTTCTAGTGTAGCCGTAGTTAGGCCACCACTTCAAGAACTCTGTAG
CACCGCCTACATACCTCGCTCTGCTAATCCTGTTACCAGTGGCTGCTGCCAGTGGCGATAAGTCGTGTCT
TACCGGGTTGGACTCAAGACGATAGTTACCGGATAAGGCGCAGCGGTCGGGCTGAACGGGGGGTTCGTGC
ACACAGCCCAGCTTGGAGCGAACGACCTACACCGAACTGAGATACCTACAGCGTGAGCTATGAGAAAGCG
CCACGCTTCCCGAAGGGAGAAAGGCGGACAGGTATCCGGTAAGCGGCAGGGTCGGAACAGGAGAGCGCAC
GAGGGAGCTTCCAGGGGGAAACGCCTGGTATCTTTATAGTCCTGTCGGGTTTCGCCACCTCTGACTTGAG
CGTCGATTTTTGTGATGCTCGTCAGGGGGGCGGAGCCTATGGAAAAACGCCAGCAACGCGGCCTTTTTAC
GGTTCCTGGCCTTTTGCTGGCCTTTTGCTCACATGTTCTTTCCTGCGTTATCCCCTGATTCTGTGGATAA
CCGTATTACCGCCTTTGAGTGAGCTGATACCGCTCGCCGCAGCCGAACGACCGAGCGCAGCGAGTCAGTG
AGCGAGGAAGCGGAAGAGCGCCCAATACGCAAACCGCCTCTCCCCGCGCGTTGGCCGATTCATTAATGCA
GCTGGCACGACAGGTTTCCCGACTGGAAAGCGGGCAGTGAGCGCAACGCAATTAATGTGAGTTAGCTCAC
TCATTAGGCACCCCAGGCTTTACACTTTATGCTTCCGGCTCGTATGTTGTGTGGAATTGTGAGCGGATAA
CAATTTCACACAGGAAACAGCTATGACCATGATTACGCCAAGCGCGCAATTAACCCTCACTAAAGGGAAC
AAAAGCTGGAGCTCCAGTATAGCGACCAGCATTCACATACGATTGACGCATGATATTACTTTCTGCGCAC
TTAACTTCGCATCTGGGCAGATGATGTCGAGGCGAAAAAAAATATAAATCACGCTAACATTTGATTAAAA
TAGAACAACTACAATATAAAAAAACTATACAAATGACAAGTTCTTGAAAACAAGAATCTTTTTATTGTCA
GTACTGATTAG
